>Addgene plasmid #131700 | pLKO-CMV-puro | addgene full sequence | sequence record 257265 | Addgene NGS Result
GGGTTGCTCTGGAAAACTCATTTGCACCACTGCTGTGCCTTGGAATGCTAGTTGGAGTAATAAATCTCTG
GAACAGATTTGGAATCACACGACCTGGATGGAGTGGGACAGAGAAATTAACAATTACACAAGCTTAATAC
ACTCCTTAATTGAAGAATCGCAAAACCAGCAAGAAAAGAATGAACAAGAATTATTGGAATTAGATAAATG
GGCAAGTTTGTGGAATTGGTTTAACATAACAAATTGGCTGTGGTATATAAAATTATTCATAATGATAGTA
GGAGGCTTGGTAGGTTTAAGAATAGTTTTTGCTGTACTTTCTATAGTGAATAGAGTTAGGCAGGGATATT
CACCATTATCGTTTCAGACCCACCTCCCAACCCCGACTCGAAAGCTTGGCGTAACTAGATCTTGAGACAA
ATGGCAGTATTCATCCACAATTTTAAAAGAAAAGGGGGGATTGGGGGGTACAGTGCAGGGGAAAGAATAG
TAGACATAATAGCAACAGACATACAAACTAAAGAATTACAAAAACAAATTACAAAAATTCAAAATTTTCG
GGTTTATTACAGGGACAGCAGAGATCCACTTTGGCGCCGGCTCGAGGGGGCCCGGGTGCAAAGATGGATA
AAGTTTTAAACAGAGAGGAATCTTTGCAGCTAATGGACCTTCTAGGTCTTGAAAGGAGTGGGAATCGATG
ACATTGATTATTGACTAGTTATTAATAGTAATCAATTACGGGGTCATTAGTTCATAGCCCATATATGGAG
TTCCGCGTTACATAACTTACGGTAAATGGCCCGCCTGGCTGACCGCCCAACGACCCCCGCCCATTGACGT
CAATAATGACGTATGTTCCCATAGTAACGCCAATAGGGACTTTCCATTGACGTCAATGGGTGGAGTATTT
ACGGTAAACTGCCCACTTGGCAGTACATCAAGTGTATCATATGCCAAGTACGCCCCCTATTGACGTCAAT
GACGGTAAATGGCCCGCCTGGCATTATGCCCAGTACATGACCTTATGGGACTTTCCTACTTGGCAGTACA
TCTACGTATTAGTCATCGCTATTACCATGGTGATGCGGTTTTGGCAGTACATCAATGGGCGTGGATAGCG
GTTTGACTCACGGGGATTTCCAAGTCTCCACCCCATTGACGTCAATGGGAGTTTGTTTTGGCACCAAAAT
CAACGGGACTTTCCAAAATGTCGTAACAACTCCGCCCCATTGACGCAAATGGGCGGTAGGCGTGTACGGT
GGGAGGTCTATATAAGCAGAGCTGGTACCATGACCGAGTACAAGCCCACGGTGCGCCTCGCCACCCGCGA
CGACGTCCCCAGGGCCGTACGCACCCTCGCCGCCGCGTTCGCCGACTACCCCGCCACGCGCCACACCGTC
GATCCGGACCGCCACATCGAGCGGGTCACCGAGCTGCAAGAACTCTTCCTCACGCGCGTCGGGCTCGACA
TCGGCAAGGTGTGGGTCGCGGACGACGGCGCCGCCGTGGCGGTCTGGACCACGCCGGAGAGCGTCGAAGC
GGGGGCGGTGTTCGCCGAGATCGGCCCGCGCATGGCCGAGTTGAGCGGTTCCCGGCTGGCCGCGCAGCAA
CAGATGGAAGGCCTCCTGGCGCCGCACCGGCCCAAGGAGCCCGCGTGGTTCCTGGCCACCGTCGGAGTCT
CGCCCGACCACCAGGGCAAGGGTCTGGGCAGCGCCGTCGTGCTCCCCGGAGTGGAGGCGGCCGAGCGCGC
CGGGGTGCCCGCCTTCCTGGAGACCTCCGCGCCCCGCAACCTCCCCTTCTACGAGCGGCTCGGCTTCACC
GTCACCGCCGACGTCGAGGTGCCCGAAGGACCGCGCACCTGGTGCATGACCCGCAAGCCCGGTGCCTGAT
GTACAAGTAAGTCGACAATCAACCTCTGGATTACAAAATTTGTGAAAGATTGACTGGTATTCTTAACTAT
GTTGCTCCTTTTACGCTATGTGGATACGCTGCTTTAATGCCTTTGTATCATGCTATTGCTTCCCGTATGG
CTTTCATTTTCTCCTCCTTGTATAAATCCTGGTTGCTGTCTCTTTATGAGGAGTTGTGGCCCGTTGTCAG
GCAACGTGGCGTGGTGTGCACTGTGTTTGCTGACGCAACCCCCACTGGTTGGGGCATTGCCACCACCTGT
CAGCTCCTTTCCGGGACTTTCGCTTTCCCCCTCCCTATTGCCACGGCGGAACTCATCGCCGCCTGCCTTG
CCCGCTGCTGGACAGGGGCTCGGCTGTTGGGCACTGACAATTCCGTGGTGTTGTCGGGGAAATCATCGTC
CTTTCCTTGGCTGCTCGCCTGTGTTGCCACCTGGATTCTGCGCGGGACGTCCTTCTGCTACGTCCCTTCG
GCCCTCAATCCAGCGGACCTTCCTTCCCGCGGCCTGCTGCCGGCTCTGCGGCCTCTTCCGCGTCTTCGCC
TTCGCCCTCAGACGAGTCGGATCTCCCTTTGGGCCGCCTCCCCGCGTCGACTTTAAGACCAATGACTTAC
AAGGCAGCTGTAGATCTTAGCCACTTTTTAAAAGAAAAGGGGGGACTGGAAGGGCTAATTCACTCCCAAC
GAAGACAAGATCTGCTTTTTGCTTGTACTGGGTCTCTCTGGTTAGACCAGATCTGAGCCTGGGAGCTCTC
TGGCTAACTAGGGAACCCACTGCTTAAGCCTCAATAAAGCTTGCCTTGAGTGCTTCAAGTAGTGTGTGCC
CGTCTGTTGTGTGACTCTGGTAACTAGAGATCCCTCAGACCCTTTTAGTCAGTGTGGAAAATCTCTAGCA
GTACGTATAGTAGTTCATGTCATCTTATTATTCAGTATTTATAACTTGCAAAGAAATGAATATCAGAGAG
TGAGAGGAACTTGTTTATTGCAGCTTATAATGGTTACAAATAAAGCAATAGCATCACAAATTTCACAAAT
AAAGCATTTTTTTCACTGCATTCTAGTTGTGGTTTGTCCAAACTCATCAATGTATCTTATCATGTCTGGC
TCTAGCTATCCCGCCCCTAACTCCGCCCATCCCGCCCCTAACTCCGCCCAGTTCCGCCCATTCTCCGCCC
CATGGCTGACTAATTTTTTTTATTTATGCAGAGGCCGAGGCCGCCTCGGCCTCTGAGCTATTCCAGAAGT
AGTGAGGAGGCTTTTTTGGAGGCCTAGGGACGTACCCAATTCGCCCTATAGTGAGTCGTATTACGCGCGC
TCACTGGCCGTCGTTTTACAACGTCGTGACTGGGAAAACCCTGGCGTTACCCAACTTAATCGCCTTGCAG
CACATCCCCCTTTCGCCAGCTGGCGTAATAGCGAAGAGGCCCGCACCGATCGCCCTTCCCAACAGTTGCG
CAGCCTGAATGGCGAATGGG
[124 nt withheld, positions 3381-3504]
C
[91 nt withheld, positions 3506-3596]
A
[49 nt withheld, positions 3598-3646]
CCTTTGACGTTGGAGTCCACGTTCTTT
[37 nt withheld, positions 3674-3710]
ACCCTATCTCGGTCTATTCTTTTGATTTATAAGGGATTTTGCCGATTTCGGCCTATTGGTTAAAAAATGA
GCTGATTTAACAAAAATTTAACGCGAATTTTAACAAAATATTAACGCTTACAATTTAGGTGGCACTTTTC
GGGGAAATGTGCGCGGAACCCCTATTTGTTTATTTTTCTAAATACATTCAAATATGTATCCGCTCATGAG
ACAATAACCCTGATAAATGCTTCAATAATATTGAAAAAGGAAGAGTATGAGTATTCAACATTTCCGTGTC
GCCCTTATTCCCTTTTTTGCGGCATTTTGCCTTCCTGTTTTTGCTCACCCAGAAACGCTGGTGAAAGTAA
AAGATGCTGAAGATCAGTTGGGTGCACGAGTGGGTTACATCGAACTGGATCTCAACAGCGGTAAGATCCT
TGAGAGTTTTCGCCCCGAAGAACGTTTTCCAATGATGAGCACTTTTAAAGTTCTGCTATGTGGCGCGGTA
TTATCCCGTATTGACGCCGGGCAAGAGCAACTCGGTCGCCGCATACACTATTCTCAGAATGACTTGGTTG
AGTACTCACCAGTCACAGAAAAGCATCTTACGGATGGCATGACAGTAAGAGAATTATGCAGTGCTGCCAT
AACCATGAGTGATAACACTGCGGCCAACTTACTTCTGACAACGATCGGAGGACCGAAGGAGCTAACCGCT
TTTTTGCACAACATGGGGGATCATGTAACTCGCCTTGATCGTTGGGAACCGGAGCTGAATGAAGCCATAC
CAAACGACGAGCGTGACACCACGATGCCTGTAGCAATGGCAACAACGTTGCGCAAACTATTAACTGGCGA
ACTACTTACTCTAGCTTCCCGGCAACAATTAATAGACTGGATGGAGGCGGATAAAGTTGCAGGACCACTT
CTGCGCTCGGCCCTTCCGGCTGGCTGGTTTATTGCTGATAAATCTGGAGCCGGTGAGCGTGGGTCTCGCG
GTATCATTGCAGCACTGGGGCCAGATGGTAAGCCCTCCCGTATCGTAGTTATCTACACGACGGGGAGTCA
GGCAACTATGGATGAACGAAATAGACAGATCGCTGAGATAGGTGCCTCACTGATTAAGCATTGGTAACTG
TCAGACCAAGTTTACTCATATATACTTTAGATTGATTTAAAACTTCATTTTTAATTTAAAAGGATCTAGG
TGAAGATCCTTTTTGATAATCTCATGACCAAAATCCCTTAACGTGAGTTTTCGTTCCACTGAGCGTCAGA
CCCCGTAGAAAAGATCAAAGGATCTTCTTGAGATCCTTTTTTTCTGCGCGTAATCTGCTGCTTGCAAACA
AAAAAACCACCGCTACCAGCGGTGGTTTGTTTGCCGGATCAAGAGCTACCAACTCTTTTTCCGAAGGTAA
CTGGCTTCAGCAGAGCGCAGATACCAAATACTGTTCTTCTAGTGTAGCCGTAGTTAGGCCACCACTTCAA
GAACTCTGTAGCACCGCCTACATACCTCGCTCTGCTAATCCTGTTACCAGTGGCTGCTGCCAGTGGCGAT
AAGTCGTGTCTTACCGGGTTGGACTCAAGACGATAGTTACCGGATAAGGCGCAGCGGTCGGGCTGAACGG
GGGGTTCGTGCACACAGCCCAGCTTGGAGCGAACGACCTACACCGAACTGAGATACCTACAGCGTGAGCT
ATGAGAAAGCGCCACGCTTCCCGAAGGGAGAAAGGCGGACAGGTATCCGGTAAGCGGCAGGGTCGGAACA
GGAGAGCGCACGAGGGAGCTTCCAGGGGGAAACGCCTGGTATCTTTATAGTCCTGTCGGGTTTCGCCACC
TCTGACTTGAGCGTCGATTTTTGTGATGCTCGTCAGGGGGGCGGAGCCTATGGAAAAACGCCAGCAACGC
GGCCTTTTTACGGTTCCTGGCCTTTTGCTGGCCTTTTGCTCACATGTTCTTTCCTGCGTTATCCCCTGAT
TCTGTGGATAACCGTATTACCGCCTTTGAGTGAGCTGATACCGCTCGCCGCAGCCGAACGACCGAGCGCA
GCGAGTCAGTGAGCGAGGAAGCGGAAGAGCGCCCAATACGCAAACCGCCTCTCCCCGCGCGTTGGCCGAT
TCATTAATGCAGCTGGCACGACAGGTTTCCCGACTGGAAAGCGGGCAGTGAGCGCAACGCAATTAATGTG
AGTTAGCTCACTCATTAGGCACCCCAGGCTTTACACTTTATGCTTCCGGCTCGTATGTTGTGTGGAATTG
TGAGCGGATAACAATTTCACACAGGAAACAGCTATGACCATGATTACGCCAAGCGCGCAATTAACCCTCA
CTAAAGGGAACAAAAGCTGGAGCTGCAAGCTTAATGTAGTCTTATGCAATACTCTTGTAGTCTTGCAACA
TGGTAACGATGAGTTAGCAACATGCCTTACAAGGAGAGAAAAAGCACCGTGCATGCCGATTGGTGGAAGT
AAGGTGGTACGATCGTGCCTTATTAGGAAGGCAACAGACGGGTCTGACATGGATTGGACGAACCACTGAA
TTGCCGCATTGCAGAGATATTGTATTTAAGTGCCTAGCTCGATACATAAACGGGTCTCTCTGGTTAGACC
AGATCTGAGCCTGGGAGCTCTCTGGCTAACTAGGGAACCCACTGCTTAAGCCTCAATAAAGCTTGCCTTG
AGTGCTTCAAGTAGTGTGTGCCCGTCTGTTGTGTGACTCTGGTAACTAGAGATCCCTCAGACCCTTTTAG
TCAGTGTGGAAAATCTCTAGCAGTGGCGCCCGAACAGGGACTTGAAAGCGAAAGGGAAACCAGAGGAGCT
CTCTCGACGCAGGACTCGGCTTGCTGAAGCGCGCACGGCAAGAGGCGAGGGGCGGCGACTGGTGAGTACG
CCAAAAATTTTGACTAGCGGAGGCTAGAAGGAGAGAGATGGGTGCGAGAGCGTCAGTATTAAGCGGGGGA
GAATTAGATCGCGATGGGAAAAAATTCGGTTAAGGCCAGGGGGAAAGAAAAAATATAAATTAAAACATAT
AGTATGGGCAAGCAGGGAGCTAGAACGATTCGCAGTTAATCCTGGCCTGTTAGAAACATCAGAAGGCTGT
AGACAAATACTGGGACAGCTACAACCATCCCTTCAGACAGGATCAGAAGAACTTAGATCATTATATAATA
CAGTAGCAACCCTCTATTGTGTGCATCAAAGGATAGAGATAAAAGACACCAAGGAAGCTTTAGACAAGAT
AGAGGAAGAGCAAAACAAAAGTAAGACCACCGCACAGCAAGCGGCCGCTGATCTTCAGACCTGGAGGAGG
AGATATGAGGGACAATTGGAGAAGTGAATTATATAAATATAAAGTAGTAAAAATTGAACCATTAGGAGTA
GCACCCACCAAGGCAAAGAGAAGAGTGGTGCAGAGAGAAAAAAGAGCAGTGGGAATAGGAGCTTTGTTCC
TTGGGTTCTTGGGAGCAGCAGGAAGCACTATGGGCGCAGCGTCAATGACGCTGACGGTACAGGCCAGACA
ATTATTGTCTGGTATAGTGCAGCAGCAGAACAATTTGCTGAGGGCTATTGAGGCGCAACAGCATCTGTTG
CAACTCACAGTCTGGGGCATCAAGCAGCTCCAGGCAAGAATCCTGGCTGTGGAAAGATACCTAAAGGATC
AACAGCTCCTGGGGATTTG
Features (pLannotate 1.2.2; 27 found; start..end, strand, type, name):
      2..385     +  CDS            env (fragment): ENV_HV1H2 - Experimental evidence at protein level: Swiss-Prot protein existence level 1. [Transmembrane protein gp41]: Acts as a class I viral fusion protein. Under the current model, the protein has at least 3 conformational states: pre-fusion native state, pre-hairpin intermediate state, and post-fusion hairpin state. During fusion of viral and target intracellular membranes, the coiled coil regions (heptad repeats) assume a trimer-of-hairpins structure, positioning the fusion peptide in close proximity to the C-terminal region of the ectodomain. The formation of this structure appears to d
    441..558     +  misc_feature   cPPT/CTS: central polypurine tract and central termination sequence of HIV-1
    624..690     +  CDS            small t antigen (fragment): SV40 (simian virus 40) small t antigen
    700..1079    +  enhancer       CMV enhancer: human cytomegalovirus immediate early enhancer
   1080..1283    +  promoter       CMV promoter: human cytomegalovirus (CMV) immediate early promoter
   1290..1889    +  CDS            PuroR (fragment): puromycin N-acetyltransferase; pac from Streptomyces; confers resistance to puromycin
   1907..2495    +  misc_feature   WPRE: woodchuck hepatitis virus posttranscriptional regulatory element
   2546..2565    +  misc_feature   cPPT/CTS (fragment): central polypurine tract and central termination sequence of HIV-1
   2567..2800    +  LTR            3' LTR (ΔU3): self-inactivating 3' long terminal repeat (LTR) from HIV-1
   2878..2999    +  polyA_signal   SV40 poly(A) signal: SV40 polyadenylation signal
   3039..3174    +  rep_origin     SV40 ori: SV40 origin of replication
   3195..3213    -  promoter       T7 promoter: promoter for bacteriophage T7 RNA polymerase
   3221..3376    +  CDS            lacZα (fragment): LacZα fragment of β-galactosidase; lacZ fragment
   3381..3809    +  rep_origin     f1 ori (sequence partly withheld): f1 bacteriophage origin of replication; arrow indicates direction of (+) strand synthesis
   3862..3966    +  promoter       AmpR promoter: bla
   3967..4827    +  CDS            AmpR: β-lactamase; bla; confers resistance to ampicillin, carbenicillin, and related antibiotics
   4998..5586    +  rep_origin     ori: high-copy-number ColE1/pMB1/pBR322/pUC origin of replication
   5769..5861    +  CDS            lacI (fragment): lac repressor; lacI; The lac repressor binds to the lac operator to inhibit transcription in E. coli. This inhibition can be relieved by adding lactose or isopropyl-β-D-thiogalactopyranoside (IPTG).
   5874..5895    +  protein_bind   CAP binding site: CAP binding activates transcription in the presence of cAMP. E. coli catabolite activator protein
   5910..5940    +  promoter       lac promoter: promoter for the E. coli lac operon
   5948..5964    +  protein_bind   lac operator: The lac repressor binds to the lac operator to inhibit transcription in E. coli. This inhibition can be relieved by adding lactose or isopropyl-β-D-thiogalactopyranoside (IPTG). lac repressor encoded by lacI
   6009..6027    +  promoter       T3 promoter: promoter for bacteriophage T3 RNA polymerase
   6055..6281    +  promoter       RSV promoter: Rous sarcoma virus enhancer/promoter
   6282..6462    +  LTR            5' LTR (truncated): truncated 5' long terminal repeat (LTR) from HIV-1
   6509..6634    +  misc_feature   HIV-1 Ψ: packaging signal of human immunodeficiency virus type 1
   6618..6981    +  CDS            HIV-1 gag (fragment): gag protein from human immunodeficiency virus 1; gag
   7127..7360    +  misc_feature   RRE: The Rev response element (RRE) of HIV-1 allows for Rev-dependent mRNA export from the nucleus to the cytoplasm.
