[The description below was written by a language model from this plasmid's Addgene catalogue record and pLannotate feature annotations shown in this document.]
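Description:
pLKO-CMV-puro is a 7,369 bp lentiviral transfer plasmid built on the pLKO backbone, for mammalian expression. Its only payload is a puromycin resistance gene under the CMV promoter. In E. coli it is maintained through a high-copy ColE1/pUC-type origin and selected with ampicillin via the β-lactamase gene. The backbone also contains an f1 origin, an SV40 origin, and remnants of a lacZα/lac promoter region flanked by T7 and T3 promoters.

The viral portion has a third-generation, self-inactivating layout. An RSV promoter fused to a truncated HIV-1 5' LTR drives the genomic RNA in packaging cells. It is followed by the Ψ packaging signal with an adjoining gag fragment, the Rev response element for Rev-dependent nuclear export, an env fragment, and the cPPT/CTS, which aids nuclear import of the reverse-transcribed genome. Downstream lies the insert, assembled by Gibson cloning: the human CMV immediate early enhancer and promoter driving puromycin N-acetyltransferase. A WPRE follows to enhance transcript stability and expression. The genome ends in a ΔU3 3' LTR, which inactivates LTR promoter activity after integration, and an SV40 polyadenylation signal lies just beyond it. No U6 promoter or shRNA cassette is annotated, although pLKO vectors commonly carry one, and no other transgene or reporter appears in the feature table.

After packaging and transduction, the integrated provirus should express puromycin resistance from a chromosomally integrated CMV promoter. The stated purpose is simply CMV-driven puromycin resistance. The associated study concerns RNA polymerase II occupancy at mammalian versus viral promoters during herpesvirus infection, but the record does not state how the construct was used in it.
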