Addgene plasmid #131700: pLKO-CMV-puro
Purpose: expresses CMV promoter driving puromycin resistance
Depositing lab: Britt Glaunsinger. Depositing organization: University of California, Berkeley. Publication: Xrn1 activity broadly represses RNA polymerase II occupancy at mammalian but not viral promoters during herpesvirus infection. Hartenian EN, Glaunsinger BA. bioRxiv 585984 10.1101/585984.
Backbone
  Vector backbone: pLKO
  Total vector size (bp): 7369
  Vector type: Mammalian Expression, Lentiviral
  Selectable markers: Puromycin
Growth in bacteria
  Bacterial resistance: Ampicillin, 100 μg/mL
  Growth temperature: 30°C
  Growth strain: NEB Stable
  Copy number: Unknown
Gene/Insert
  Gene/Insert name: CMV-puro
  Promoter: CMV
  Cloning method: Gibson Cloning
  Sequencing primers: 5′ GGAGGCTTGGTAGGTTTAAGAA; 3′ GGGCCACAACTCCTCATAAA
Terms and licenses: Academic/Nonprofit Terms; Industry Terms: Not Available to Industry
Depositor comments: Please visit https://www.biorxiv.org/content/10.1101/585984v1 for bioRxiv preprint.
How to cite: pLKO-CMV-puro was a gift from Britt Glaunsinger (Addgene plasmid # 131700 ; http://n2t.net/addgene:131700 ; RRID:Addgene_131700)
